Addgene plasmid #144778: TFORF3302
Purpose: Lentiviral vector for overexpressing transcription factor ORFs with unique 24-bp barcodes. Barcodes facilitate identification of transcription factors in pooled screens.
Depositing lab: Feng Zhang. Depositing organization: Broad Institute. Publication: A transcription factor atlas of directed differentiation. Joung J, Ma S, Tay T, Geiger-Schuller KR, Kirchgatterer PC, Verdine VK, Guo B, Arias-Garcia MA, Allen WE, Singh A, Kuksenko O, Abudayyeh OO, Gootenberg JS, Fu Z, Macrae RK, Buenrostro JD, Regev A, Zhang F. Cell. 2023 Jan 5;186(1):209-229.e26. doi: 10.1016/j.cell.2022.11.026. PubMed 36608654.
Backbone
  Vector backbone: pLX_TRC317
  Backbone manufacturer: Broad Institute Genetic Perturbation Platform
  Backbone size w/o insert (bp): 8264
  Vector type: Mammalian Expression, Lentiviral
  Selectable markers: Puromycin
Growth in bacteria
  Bacterial resistance: Ampicillin, 100 μg/mL
  Growth temperature: 37°C
  Growth strain: NEB Stable
  Copy number: High Copy
Gene/Insert
  Gene/Insert name: SPIC
  Species: H. sapiens (human)
  Insert size (bp): 950
  Entrez Gene: SPIC (a.k.a. SPI-C)
  Promoter: EF1a
  Tag / fusion protein: V5 (C terminal on insert)
  Cloning method: Gateway Cloning
  Sequencing primers: 5′ GGGTGGAGACTGAAGTTAGGCCAG; 3′ CACATAGCGTAAAAGGAGCAACATAG
Resource information
  A portion of this plasmid was derived from a plasmid made by: Broad Institute Genetic Perturbation Platform
Terms and licenses: Academic/Nonprofit Terms; Industry Terms: Not Available to Industry
Depositor comments: NM_152323.2 Please test multiple small colonies in case of plasmid recombination. To make this collection available in a timely manner, a portion of this collection was not fully sequenced by Addgene. If an Addgene verified full plasmid sequence is not available, please contact us prior to placing an order to request the full sequence.
How to cite: TFORF3302 was a gift from Feng Zhang (Addgene plasmid # 144778 ; http://n2t.net/addgene:144778 ; RRID:Addgene_144778)
