[The description below was written by a language model from this plasmid's Addgene catalogue record and pLannotate feature annotations shown in this document.]
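Description:
TFORF3302 is a lentiviral mammalian expression plasmid built on the pLX_TRC317 backbone and carrying the human transcription factor SPIC as a Gateway-cloned open reading frame. It belongs to a barcoded transcription factor ORF collection in which each construct carries a unique 24-bp barcode, so that the overexpressed factor can be identified by sequencing in pooled screens. The feature table does not annotate the barcode itself. In bacteria the roughly 9.2 kb plasmid replicates from a high-copy ColE1/pUC origin and is selected with ampicillin through the bla gene. An f1 origin and remnants of a lac/lacZα cloning region are also present. The depositor notes that the plasmid can recombine during propagation, a common issue with repeat-containing lentiviral vectors.

The viral portion follows a third-generation, self-inactivating design. An RSV promoter fused to a truncated HIV-1 5' LTR drives genomic RNA production, followed by the Ψ packaging signal with a gag fragment, the Rev response element, a cPPT/CTS, and a ΔU3 3' LTR with a downstream SV40 polyadenylation signal. Two expression units lie between the LTRs. An SV40 early promoter drives puromycin N-acetyltransferase for selecting transduced cells. The strong constitutive EF-1α promoter drives the SPIC coding sequence, which is flanked by attB1 and attB2 recombination scars and followed by a C-terminal V5 epitope tag for detection. A WPRE downstream of the ORF enhances transcript stability and expression.

SPIC is an ETS-family factor that binds PU-box elements and controls red pulp macrophage development. The construct is intended for stable SPIC overexpression, either individually or in pooled directed-differentiation screens.
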