Features (pLannotate 1.2.2; 34 found; start..end, strand, type, name):
      5..231     +  promoter       RSV promoter: Rous sarcoma virus enhancer/promoter
    232..412     +  LTR            5' LTR (truncated): truncated 5' long terminal repeat (LTR) from HIV-1
    459..584     +  misc_feature   HIV-1 Ψ: packaging signal of human immunodeficiency virus type 1
    568..931     +  CDS            HIV-1 gag (fragment): gag protein from human immunodeficiency virus 1; gag
   1077..1310    +  misc_feature   RRE: The Rev response element (RRE) of HIV-1 allows for Rev-dependent mRNA export from the nucleus to the cytoplasm.
   1687..1713    +  CDS            Rev (fragment): human immunodeficiency virus 1 (HIV-1) Rev protein; rev; enhances nuclear export of unspliced and incompletely spliced viral mRNAs
   1720..1743    +  promoter       SV40 promoter (fragment): SV40 early promoter
   1744..1815    +  promoter       SV40 promoter (fragment): SV40 enhancer and early promoter
   1839..1974    +  rep_origin     SV40 ori: SV40 origin of replication
   2020..2616    +  CDS            PuroR (fragment): puromycin N-acetyltransferase; pac from Streptomyces; confers resistance to puromycin
   2665..2782    +  misc_feature   cPPT/CTS: central polypurine tract and central termination sequence of HIV-1
   2847..2913    +  CDS            small t antigen (fragment): SV40 (simian virus 40) small t antigen
   2920..4098    +  promoter       EF-1α promoter: strong constitutive promoter for human elongation factor EF-1α
   4119..4136    +  protein_bind   attB1 (fragment): mutant version of attB; core recombination site for the Gateway® BP reaction BP Clonase™
   4142..4885    +  CDS            SPIC: SPIC_HUMAN - Experimental evidence at protein level: Swiss-Prot protein existence level 1. Controls the development of red pulp macrophages required for red blood cells recycling and iron homeostasis. Transcription factor that binds to the PU-box, a purine-rich DNA sequence (5'-GAGGA[AT]-3') that can act as a lymphoid-specific enhancer. Regulates VCAM1 gene expression (By similarity). From Homo sapiens (Human).
   4887..4911    -  protein_bind   attB2: mutant version of attB; recombination site for the Gateway® BP reaction BP Clonase™
   4919..4960    +  CDS            V5 tag: epitope tag from simian virus 5
   4976..5029    +  promoter       U6 promoter (fragment): RNA polymerase III promoter for human U6 snRNA
   5071..5659    +  misc_feature   WPRE: woodchuck hepatitis virus posttranscriptional regulatory element
   5710..5729    +  misc_feature   cPPT/CTS (fragment): central polypurine tract and central termination sequence of HIV-1
   5731..5964    +  LTR            3' LTR (ΔU3): self-inactivating 3' long terminal repeat (LTR) from HIV-1
   6042..6163    +  polyA_signal   SV40 poly(A) signal: SV40 polyadenylation signal
   6203..6338    +  rep_origin     SV40 ori: SV40 origin of replication
   6359..6377    -  promoter       T7 promoter: promoter for bacteriophage T7 RNA polymerase
   6385..6540    +  CDS            lacZα (fragment): LacZα fragment of β-galactosidase; lacZ fragment
   6545..6973    +  rep_origin     f1 ori (sequence partly withheld): f1 bacteriophage origin of replication; arrow indicates direction of (+) strand synthesis
   7026..7130    +  promoter       AmpR promoter: bla
   7131..7991    +  CDS            AmpR: β-lactamase; bla; confers resistance to ampicillin, carbenicillin, and related antibiotics
   8162..8750    +  rep_origin     ori: high-copy-number ColE1/pMB1/pBR322/pUC origin of replication
   8933..9025    +  CDS            lacI (fragment): lac repressor; lacI; The lac repressor binds to the lac operator to inhibit transcription in E. coli. This inhibition can be relieved by adding lactose or isopropyl-β-D-thiogalactopyranoside (IPTG).
   9038..9059    +  protein_bind   CAP binding site: CAP binding activates transcription in the presence of cAMP. E. coli catabolite activator protein
   9074..9104    +  promoter       lac promoter: promoter for the E. coli lac operon
   9112..9128    +  protein_bind   lac operator: The lac repressor binds to the lac operator to inhibit transcription in E. coli. This inhibition can be relieved by adding lactose or isopropyl-β-D-thiogalactopyranoside (IPTG). lac repressor encoded by lacI
   9173..9191    +  promoter       T3 promoter: promoter for bacteriophage T3 RNA polymerase
>Addgene plasmid #144778 | TFORF3302 | addgene full sequence | sequence record 404380 | Addgene NGS Result
TTAATGTAGTCTTATGCAATACTCTTGTAGTCTTGCAACATGGTAACGATGAGTTAGCAACATGCCTTAC
AAGGAGAGAAAAAGCACCGTGCATGCCGATTGGTGGAAGTAAGGTGGTACGATCGTGCCTTATTAGGAAG
GCAACAGACGGGTCTGACATGGATTGGACGAACCACTGAATTGCCGCATTGCAGAGATATTGTATTTAAG
TGCCTAGCTCGATACATAAACGGGTCTCTCTGGTTAGACCAGATCTGAGCCTGGGAGCTCTCTGGCTAAC
TAGGGAACCCACTGCTTAAGCCTCAATAAAGCTTGCCTTGAGTGCTTCAAGTAGTGTGTGCCCGTCTGTT
GTGTGACTCTGGTAACTAGAGATCCCTCAGACCCTTTTAGTCAGTGTGGAAAATCTCTAGCAGTGGCGCC
CGAACAGGGACTTGAAAGCGAAAGGGAAACCAGAGGAGCTCTCTCGACGCAGGACTCGGCTTGCTGAAGC
GCGCACGGCAAGAGGCGAGGGGCGGCGACTGGTGAGTACGCCAAAAATTTTGACTAGCGGAGGCTAGAAG
GAGAGAGATGGGTGCGAGAGCGTCAGTATTAAGCGGGGGAGAATTAGATCGCGATGGGAAAAAATTCGGT
TAAGGCCAGGGGGAAAGAAAAAATATAAATTAAAACATATAGTATGGGCAAGCAGGGAGCTAGAACGATT
CGCAGTTAATCCTGGCCTGTTAGAAACATCAGAAGGCTGTAGACAAATACTGGGACAGCTACAACCATCC
CTTCAGACAGGATCAGAAGAACTTAGATCATTATATAATACAGTAGCAACCCTCTATTGTGTGCATCAAA
GGATAGAGATAAAAGACACCAAGGAAGCTTTAGACAAGATAGAGGAAGAGCAAAACAAAAGTAAGACCAC
CGCACAGCAAGCGGCCGCTGATCTTCAGACCTGGAGGAGGAGATATGAGGGACAATTGGAGAAGTGAATT
ATATAAATATAAAGTAGTAAAAATTGAACCATTAGGAGTAGCACCCACCAAGGCAAAGAGAAGAGTGGTG
CAGAGAGAAAAAAGAGCAGTGGGAATAGGAGCTTTGTTCCTTGGGTTCTTGGGAGCAGCAGGAAGCACTA
TGGGCGCAGCGTCAATGACGCTGACGGTACAGGCCAGACAATTATTGTCTGGTATAGTGCAGCAGCAGAA
CAATTTGCTGAGGGCTATTGAGGCGCAACAGCATCTGTTGCAACTCACAGTCTGGGGCATCAAGCAGCTC
CAGGCAAGAATCCTGGCTGTGGAAAGATACCTAAAGGATCAACAGCTCCTGGGGATTTGGGGTTGCTCTG
GAAAACTCATTTGCACCACTGCTGTGCCTTGGAATGCTAGTTGGAGTAATAAATCTCTGGAACAGATTTG
GAATCACACGACCTGGATGGAGTGGGACAGAGAAATTAACAATTACACAAGCTTAATACACTCCTTAATT
GAAGAATCGCAAAACCAGCAAGAAAAGAATGAACAAGAATTATTGGAATTAGATAAATGGGCAAGTTTGT
GGAATTGGTTTAACATAACAAATTGGCTGTGGTATATAAAATTATTCATAATGATAGTAGGAGGCTTGGT
AGGTTTAAGAATAGTTTTTGCTGTACTTTCTATAGTGAATAGAGTTAGGCAGGGATATTCACCATTATCG
TTTCAGACCCACCTCCCAACCCCGAGGGGACCCATGCATTGCATCTCAATTAGTCAGCAACCAGGTGTGG
AAAGTCCCCAGGCTCCCCAGCAGGCAGAAGTATGCAAAGCATGCGTCTCAATTAGTCAGCAACCATAGTC
CCGCCCCTAACTCCGCCCATCCCGCCCCTAACTCCGCCCAGTTCCGCCCATTCTCCGCCCCATGGCTGAC
TAATTTTTTTTATTTATGCAGAGGCCGAGGCCGCCTCGGCCTCTGAGCTATTCCAGAAGTAGTGAGGAGG
CTTTTTTGGAGGCCTAGGCTTTTGCAAAAAGCTTTCTAGAGGTACCACCGGAGCTTACCATGACCGAGTA
CAAGCCCACGGTGCGCCTCGCCACCCGCGACGACGTCCCCAGGGCCGTACGCACCCTCGCCGCCGCGTTC
GCCGACTACCCCGCCACGCGCCACACCGTCGATCCGGACCGCCACATCGAGCGGGTCACCGAGCTGCAAG
AACTCTTCCTCACGCGCGTCGGGCTCGACATCGGCAAGGTGTGGGTCGCGGACGACGGCGCCGCCGTGGC
GGTCTGGACCACGCCGGAGAGCGTCGAAGCGGGGGCGGTGTTCGCCGAGATCGGCCCGCGCATGGCCGAG
TTGAGCGGTTCCCGGCTGGCCGCGCAGCAACAGATGGAAGGCCTCCTGGCGCCGCACCGGCCCAAGGAGC
CCGCGTGGTTCCTGGCCACCGTCGGCGTCTCGCCCGACCACCAGGGCAAGGGTCTGGGCAGCGCCGTCGT
GCTCCCCGGAGTGGAGGCGGCCGAGCGCGCCGGGGTGCCCGCCTTCCTGGAGACCTCCGCGCCCCGCAAC
CTCCCCTTCTACGAGCGGCTCGGCTTCACCGTCACCGCCGACGTCGAGGTGCCCGAAGGACCGCGCACCT
GGTGCATGACCCGCAAGCCCGGTGCCAGTTAACGAATTCTAGATCTTGAGACAAATGGCAGTATTCATCC
ACAATTTTAAAAGAAAAGGGGGGATTGGGGGGTACAGTGCAGGGGAAAGAATAGTAGACATAATAGCAAC
AGACATACAAACTAAAGAATTACAAAAACAAATTACAAAAATTCAAAATTTTCGGGTTTATTACAGGGAC
AGCAGAGATCCACTTTGGCGCCGGCTCGAGGCCTGCAGGTGCAAAGATGGATAAAGTTTTAAACAGAGAG
GAATCTTTGCAGCTAATGGACCTTCTAGGTCTTGAAAGGAGTGGGAATTGGCTCCGGTGCCCGTCAGTGG
GCAGAGCGCACATCGCCCACAGTCCCCGAGAAGTTGGGGGGAGGGGTCGGCAATTGAACCGGTGCCTAGA
GAAGGTGGCGCGGGGTAAACTGGGAAAGTGATGTCGTGTACTGGCTCCGCCTTTTTCCCGAGGGTGGGGG
AGAACCGTATATAAGTGCAGTAGTCGCCGTGAACGTTCTTTTTCGCAACGGGTTTGCCGCCAGAACACAG
GTAAGTGCCGTGTGTGGTTCCCGCGGGCCTGGCCTCTTTACGGGTTATGGCCCTTGCGTGCCTTGAATTA
CTTCCACCTGGCTGCAGTACGTGATTCTTGATCCCGAGCTTCGGGTTGGAAGTGGGTGGGAGAGTTCGAG
GCCTTGCGCTTAAGGAGCCCCTTCGCCTCGTGCTTGAGTTGAGGCCTGGCCTGGGCGCTGGGGCCGCCGC
GTGCGAATCTGGTGGCACCTTCGCGCCTGTCTCGCTGCTTTCGATAAGTCTCTAGCCATTTAAAATTTTT
GATGACCTGCTGCGACGCTTTTTTTCTGGCAAGATAGTCTTGTAAATGCGGGCCAAGATCTGCACACTGG
TATTTCGGTTTTTGGGGCCGCGGGCGGCGACGGGGCCCGTGCGTCCCAGCGCACATGTTCGGCGAGGCGG
GGCCTGCGAGCGCGGCCACCGAGAATCGGACGGGGGTAGTCTCAAGCTGGCCGGCCTGCTCTGGTGCCTG
GCCTCGCGCCGCCGTGTATCGCCCCGCCCTGGGCGGCAAGGCTGGCCCGGTCGGCACCAGTTGCGTGAGC
GGAAAGATGGCCGCTTCCCGGCCCTGCTGCAGGGAGCTCAAAATGGAGGACGCGGCGCTCGGGAGAGCGG
GCGGGTGAGTCACCCACACAAAGGAAAAGGGCCTTTCCGTCCTCAGCCGTCGCTTCATGTGACTCCACGG
AGTACCGGGCGCCGTCCAGGCACCTCGATTAGTTCTCGAGCTTTTGGAGTACGTCGTCTTTAGGTTGGGG
GGAGGGGTTTTATGCGATGGAGTTTCCCCACACTGAGTGGGTGGAGACTGAAGTTAGGCCAGCTTGGCAC
TTGATGTAATTCTCCTTGGAATTTGCCCTTTTTGAGTTTGGATCTTGGTTCATTCTCAAGCCTCAGACAG
TGGTTCAAAGTTTTTTTCTTCCATTTCAGGTGTCGTGAGGCTAGCATCGATTGATCAACAAGTTTGTACA
AAAAAGTTGGCATGACGTGTGTTGAACAAGACAAGCTGGGTCAAGCATTTGAAGATGCTTTTGAGGTTCT
GAGGCAACATTCAACTGGAGATCTTCAGTACTCGCCAGATTACAGAAATTACCTGGCTTTAATCAACCAT
CGTCCTCATGTCAAAGGAAATTCCAGCTGCTATGGAGTGTTGCCTACAGAGGAGCCTGTCTATAATTGGA
GAACGGTAATTAACAGTGCTGCGGACTTCTATTTTGAAGGAAATATTCATCAATCTCTGCAGAACATAAC
TGAAAACCAGCTGGTACAACCCACTCTTCTCCAGCAAAAGGGGGGAAAAGGCAGGAAGAAGCTCCGACTG
TTTGAATACCTTCACGAATCCCTGTATAATCCGGAGATGGCATCTTGTATTCAGTGGGTAGATAAAACCA
AAGGCATCTTTCAGTTTGTATCAAAAAACAAAGAAAAACTTGCCGAGCTTTGGGGGAAAAGAAAAGGCAA
CAGGAAGACCATGACTTACCAGAAAATGGCCAGGGCACTCAGAAATTACGGAAGAAGTGGGGAAATTACC
AAAATCCGGAGGAAGCTGACTTACCAGTTCAGTGAGGCCATTCTCCAAAGACTCTCTCCATCCTATTTCC
TGGGGAAAGAGATCTTCTATTCACAGTGTGTTCAACCTGATCAAGAATATCTCAGTTTAAATAACTGGAA
TGCAAATTATAATTATACATATGCCAATTACCATGAGCTAAATCACCATGATTGCTACCCAACTTTCTTG
TACAAAGTGGTTGATATCGGTAAGCCTATCCCTAACCCTCTCCTCGGTCTCGATTCTACGTAGTAATGAA
CTAGTCCGTAACTTGAAAGTATTTCGATTTCTTGGCTTTATATATCTTGTGGAAAGGACGACCGTATCTT
TATAGAATCCTCGGAACGCGTTAAGTCGACAATCAACCTCTGGATTACAAAATTTGTGAAAGATTGACTG
GTATTCTTAACTATGTTGCTCCTTTTACGCTATGTGGATACGCTGCTTTAATGCCTTTGTATCATGCTAT
TGCTTCCCGTATGGCTTTCATTTTCTCCTCCTTGTATAAATCCTGGTTGCTGTCTCTTTATGAGGAGTTG
TGGCCCGTTGTCAGGCAACGTGGCGTGGTGTGCACTGTGTTTGCTGACGCAACCCCCACTGGTTGGGGCA
TTGCCACCACCTGTCAGCTCCTTTCCGGGACTTTCGCTTTCCCCCTCCCTATTGCCACGGCGGAACTCAT
CGCCGCCTGCCTTGCCCGCTGCTGGACAGGGGCTCGGCTGTTGGGCACTGACAATTCCGTGGTGTTGTCG
GGGAAATCATCGTCCTTTCCTTGGCTGCTCGCCTGTGTTGCCACCTGGATTCTGCGCGGGACGTCCTTCT
GCTACGTCCCTTCGGCCCTCAATCCAGCGGACCTTCCTTCCCGCGGCCTGCTGCCGGCTCTGCGGCCTCT
TCCGCGTCTTCGCCTTCGCCCTCAGACGAGTCGGATCTCCCTTTGGGCCGCCTCCCCGCGTCGACTTTAA
GACCAATGACTTACAAGGCAGCTGTAGATCTTAGCCACTTTTTAAAAGAAAAGGGGGGACTGGAAGGGCT
AATTCACTCCCAACGAAGACAAGATCTGCTTTTTGCTTGTACTGGGTCTCTCTGGTTAGACCAGATCTGA
GCCTGGGAGCTCTCTGGCTAACTAGGGAACCCACTGCTTAAGCCTCAATAAAGCTTGCCTTGAGTGCTTC
AAGTAGTGTGTGCCCGTCTGTTGTGTGACTCTGGTAACTAGAGATCCCTCAGACCCTTTTAGTCAGTGTG
GAAAATCTCTAGCAGTACGTATAGTAGTTCATGTCATCTTATTATTCAGTATTTATAACTTGCAAAGAAA
TGAATATCAGAGAGTGAGAGGAACTTGTTTATTGCAGCTTATAATGGTTACAAATAAAGCAATAGCATCA
CAAATTTCACAAATAAAGCATTTTTTTCACTGCATTCTAGTTGTGGTTTGTCCAAACTCATCAATGTATC
TTATCATGTCTGGCTCTAGCTATCCCGCCCCTAACTCCGCCCATCCCGCCCCTAACTCCGCCCAGTTCCG
CCCATTCTCCGCCCCATGGCTGACTAATTTTTTTTATTTATGCAGAGGCCGAGGCCGCCTCGGCCTCTGA
GCTATTCCAGAAGTAGTGAGGAGGCTTTTTTGGAGGCCTAGGGACGTACCCAATTCGCCCTATAGTGAGT
CGTATTACGCGCGCTCACTGGCCGTCGTTTTACAACGTCGTGACTGGGAAAACCCTGGCGTTACCCAACT
TAATCGCCTTGCAGCACATCCCCCTTTCGCCAGCTGGCGTAATAGCGAAGAGGCCCGCACCGATCGCCCT
TCCCAACAGTTGCGCAGCCTGAATGGCGAATGGG
[124 nt withheld, positions 6545-6668]
C
[91 nt withheld, positions 6670-6760]
A
[49 nt withheld, positions 6762-6810]
CCTTTGACGTTGGAGTCCACGTTCTTT
[37 nt withheld, positions 6838-6874]
ACCCTATCTCGGTCTATTCTTTTGATTTATAAGGGATTTTGCCGATTTCGGCCTATTGGTTAAAAAATGA
GCTGATTTAACAAAAATTTAACGCGAATTTTAACAAAATATTAACGCTTACAATTTAGGTGGCACTTTTC
GGGGAAATGTGCGCGGAACCCCTATTTGTTTATTTTTCTAAATACATTCAAATATGTATCCGCTCATGAG
ACAATAACCCTGATAAATGCTTCAATAATATTGAAAAAGGAAGAGTATGAGTATTCAACATTTCCGTGTC
GCCCTTATTCCCTTTTTTGCGGCATTTTGCCTTCCTGTTTTTGCTCACCCAGAAACGCTGGTGAAAGTAA
AAGATGCTGAAGATCAGTTGGGTGCACGAGTGGGTTACATCGAACTGGATCTCAACAGCGGTAAGATCCT
TGAGAGTTTTCGCCCCGAAGAACGTTTTCCAATGATGAGCACTTTTAAAGTTCTGCTATGTGGCGCGGTA
TTATCCCGTATTGACGCCGGGCAAGAGCAACTCGGTCGCCGCATACACTATTCTCAGAATGACTTGGTTG
AGTACTCACCAGTCACAGAAAAGCATCTTACGGATGGCATGACAGTAAGAGAATTATGCAGTGCTGCCAT
AACCATGAGTGATAACACTGCGGCCAACTTACTTCTGACAACGATCGGAGGACCGAAGGAGCTAACCGCT
TTTTTGCACAACATGGGGGATCATGTAACTCGCCTTGATCGTTGGGAACCGGAGCTGAATGAAGCCATAC
CAAACGACGAGCGTGACACCACGATGCCTGTAGCAATGGCAACAACGTTGCGCAAACTATTAACTGGCGA
ACTACTTACTCTAGCTTCCCGGCAACAATTAATAGACTGGATGGAGGCGGATAAAGTTGCAGGACCACTT
CTGCGCTCGGCCCTTCCGGCTGGCTGGTTTATTGCTGATAAATCTGGAGCCGGTGAGCGTGGGTCTCGCG
GTATCATTGCAGCACTGGGGCCAGATGGTAAGCCCTCCCGTATCGTAGTTATCTACACGACGGGGAGTCA
GGCAACTATGGATGAACGAAATAGACAGATCGCTGAGATAGGTGCCTCACTGATTAAGCATTGGTAACTG
TCAGACCAAGTTTACTCATATATACTTTAGATTGATTTAAAACTTCATTTTTAATTTAAAAGGATCTAGG
TGAAGATCCTTTTTGATAATCTCATGACCAAAATCCCTTAACGTGAGTTTTCGTTCCACTGAGCGTCAGA
CCCCGTAGAAAAGATCAAAGGATCTTCTTGAGATCCTTTTTTTCTGCGCGTAATCTGCTGCTTGCAAACA
AAAAAACCACCGCTACCAGCGGTGGTTTGTTTGCCGGATCAAGAGCTACCAACTCTTTTTCCGAAGGTAA
CTGGCTTCAGCAGAGCGCAGATACCAAATACTGTTCTTCTAGTGTAGCCGTAGTTAGGCCACCACTTCAA
GAACTCTGTAGCACCGCCTACATACCTCGCTCTGCTAATCCTGTTACCAGTGGCTGCTGCCAGTGGCGAT
AAGTCGTGTCTTACCGGGTTGGACTCAAGACGATAGTTACCGGATAAGGCGCAGCGGTCGGGCTGAACGG
GGGGTTCGTGCACACAGCCCAGCTTGGAGCGAACGACCTACACCGAACTGAGATACCTACAGCGTGAGCT
ATGAGAAAGCGCCACGCTTCCCGAAGGGAGAAAGGCGGACAGGTATCCGGTAAGCGGCAGGGTCGGAACA
GGAGAGCGCACGAGGGAGCTTCCAGGGGGAAACGCCTGGTATCTTTATAGTCCTGTCGGGTTTCGCCACC
TCTGACTTGAGCGTCGATTTTTGTGATGCTCGTCAGGGGGGCGGAGCCTATGGAAAAACGCCAGCAACGC
GGCCTTTTTACGGTTCCTGGCCTTTTGCTGGCCTTTTGCTCACATGTTCTTTCCTGCGTTATCCCCTGAT
TCTGTGGATAACCGTATTACCGCCTTTGAGTGAGCTGATACCGCTCGCCGCAGCCGAACGACCGAGCGCA
GCGAGTCAGTGAGCGAGGAAGCGGAAGAGCGCCCAATACGCAAACCGCCTCTCCCCGCGCGTTGGCCGAT
TCATTAATGCAGCTGGCACGACAGGTTTCCCGACTGGAAAGCGGGCAGTGAGCGCAACGCAATTAATGTG
AGTTAGCTCACTCATTAGGCACCCCAGGCTTTACACTTTATGCTTCCGGCTCGTATGTTGTGTGGAATTG
TGAGCGGATAACAATTTCACACAGGAAACAGCTATGACCATGATTACGCCAAGCGCGCAATTAACCCTCA
CTAAAGGGAACAAAAGCTGGAGCTGCAAGC
