>Addgene plasmid #144778 | TFORF3302 | depositor partial sequence | sequence record 286449 | Insert
ATCGATTGATCAACAAGTTTGTACAAAAAAGTTGGCATGACGTGTGTTGAACAAGACAAGCTGGGTCAAG
CATTTGAAGATGCTTTTGAGGTTCTGAGGCAACATTCAACTGGAGATCTTCAGTACTCGCCAGATTACAG
AAATTACCTGGCTTTAATCAACCATCGTCCTCATGTCAAAGGAAATTCCAGCTGCTATGGAGTGTTGCCT
ACAGAGGAGCCTGTCTATAATTGGAGAACGGTAATTAACAGTGCTGCGGACTTCTATTTTGAAGGAAATA
TTCATCAATCTCTGCAGAACATAACTGAAAACCAGCTGGTACAACCCACTCTTCTCCAGCAAAAGGGGGG
AAAAGGCAGGAAGAAGCTCCGACTGTTTGAATACCTTCACGAATCCCTGTATAATCCGGAGATGGCATCT
TGTATTCAGTGGGTAGATAAAACCAAAGGCATCTTTCAGTTTGTATCAAAAAACAAAGAAAAACTTGCCG
AGCTTTGGGGGAAAAGAAAAGGCAACAGGAAGACCATGACTTACCAGAAAATGGCCAGGGCACTCAGAAA
TTACGGAAGAAGTGGGGAAATTACCAAAATCCGGAGGAAGCTGACTTACCAGTTCAGTGAGGCCATTCTC
CAAAGACTCTCTCCATCCTATTTCCTGGGGAAAGAGATCTTCTATTCACAGTGTGTTCAACCTGATCAAG
AATATCTCAGTTTAAATAACTGGAATGCAAATTATAATTATACATATGCCAATTACCATGAGCTAAATCA
CCATGATTGCTACCCAACTTTCTTGTACAAAGTGGTTGATATCGGTAAGCCTATCCCTAACCCTCTCCTC
GGTCTCGATTCTACGTAGTAATGAACTAGTCCGTAACTTGAAAGTATTTCGATTTCTTGGCTTTATATAT
CTTGTGGAAAGGACGACCGTATCTTTATAGAATCCTCGGA
