>Addgene plasmid #144778 | TFORF3302 | depositor partial sequence | sequence record 286450 | Barcode
CCGTATCTTTATAGAATCCTCGGA
